Addgene plasmid #164054: human KANK2 Ankyrin Repeats pET151
Purpose: Expresses human KANK2 Ank domain in bacterial cells
Depositing lab: Ben Goult. Depositing organization: London and South East University Group (LASE). Publication: The KN domain of KANK proteins contains separable talin-binding and intramolecular interaction modules. Khan RB, Kallem T, Singh AK, Goult BT. bioRxiv 2026.06.09.731086 10.64898/2026.06.09.731086.
Backbone
  Vector backbone: pET151
  Backbone size w/o insert (bp): 5760
  Total vector size (bp): 6510
  Vector type: Bacterial Expression
Growth in bacteria
  Bacterial resistance: Ampicillin, 100 μg/mL
  Growth temperature: 37°C
  Growth strain: DH5alpha
  Copy number: High Copy
Gene/Insert
  Gene/Insert name: Kidney Ankyrin Repeat-Containing Protein 2 (alt name: KANK 2)
  Species: H. sapiens (human)
  Insert size (bp): 750
  Entrez Gene: KANK2 (a.k.a. ANKRD25, MXRA3, NPHS16, PPKWH, SIP)
  Promoter: T7
  Tag / fusion protein: His-tag, TEV cleavage site (N terminal on backbone)
  Cloning method: TOPO Cloning
  Sequencing primers: 5′ TAATACGACTCACTATAGGG; 3′ GCTAGTTATTGCTCAGCGG
Terms and licenses: Academic/Nonprofit Terms; Industry Terms: Not Available to Industry
Depositor comments: Please visit https://doi.org/10.64898/2026.06.09.731086 for bioRxiv preprint.
How to cite: human KANK2 Ankyrin Repeats pET151 was a gift from Ben Goult (Addgene plasmid # 164054 ; http://n2t.net/addgene:164054 ; RRID:Addgene_164054)
