[The description below was written by a language model from this plasmid's Addgene catalogue record and pLannotate feature annotations shown in this document.]
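Description:
human KANK2 Ankyrin Repeats pET151 is a 6,510 bp bacterial expression plasmid built on the pET151 backbone, into which a roughly 750 bp fragment of human KANK2 (Kidney Ankyrin Repeat-Containing Protein 2, also known as ANKRD25 or SIP) encoding the ankyrin repeat domain was inserted by TOPO cloning. It is propagated in E. coli under ampicillin selection through the β-lactamase gene and its own promoter, and it replicates from a ColE1/pBR322-type origin. The catalogue lists it as high copy, although the feature table also shows the pBR322-derived rop gene and bom region, which normally moderate copy number. Several short tetracycline-resistance fragments and a partial tet promoter are annotated, but these are non-functional backbone remnants.

Expression is driven by a T7 promoter followed directly by a lac operator and the strong phage T7 gene 10 ribosome binding site. A lacI gene with its own promoter is carried on the plasmid, so transcription is repressed until IPTG is added, and it requires a host that supplies T7 RNA polymerase. The reading frame begins with backbone-encoded N-terminal elements. The catalogue records a His-tag and a TEV protease site, and the annotation additionally detects a V5 epitope between the start of the frame and the TEV site, while the His-tag itself is not called in the feature table. The KANK2 fragment follows, and a T7 terminator ends transcription; a short gene 10-related match just upstream of the terminator is probably backbone sequence. The tag arrangement suits affinity purification followed by tag removal with TEV protease. The stated purpose is production of the recombinant KANK2 ankyrin domain in bacteria, in connection with work on KANK protein domain interactions.
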