Features (pLannotate 1.2.2; 21 found; start..end, strand, type, name):
    209..227     +  promoter       T7 promoter: promoter for bacteriophage T7 RNA polymerase
    228..252     +  protein_bind   lac operator: The lac repressor binds to the lac operator to inhibit transcription in E. coli. This inhibition can be relieved by adding lactose or isopropyl-β-D-thiogalactopyranoside (IPTG). lac repressor encoded by lacI
    267..289     +  RBS            RBS: efficient ribosome binding site from bacteriophage T7 gene 10 (Olins and Rangwala, 1989)
    318..359     +  CDS            V5 tag: epitope tag from simian virus 5
    360..379     +  CDS            TEV site (fragment): tobacco etch virus (TEV) protease recognition and cleavage site
    393..1145    +  CDS            KANK2 (fragment): KANK2_HUMAN - Also known as ANKRD25, KIAA1518, MXRA3, SIP. Experimental evidence at protein level: Swiss-Prot protein existence level 1. Involved in transcription regulation by sequestering in the cytoplasm nuclear receptor coactivators such as NCOA1, NCOA2 and NCOA3 (PubMed:17476305). Involved in regulation of caspase-independent apoptosis by sequestering the proapoptotic factor AIFM1 in mitochondria (PubMed:22371500). Pro-apoptotic stimuli can induce its proteasomal degradation allowing the translocation of AIFM1 to the nucleus to induce apoptosis (PubMed:22371500). Involved in the negative
   1168..1217    +  CDS            SET1 (fragment): solubility-enhancement tag derived from T7 phage gene 10B
   1225..1272    +  terminator     T7 terminator: transcription terminator for bacteriophage T7 RNA polymerase
   1295..1399    -  CDS            TcR (fragment): tetracycline efflux protein; tet; confers resistance to tetracycline
   1456..1479    -  promoter       tet promoter (fragment): E. coli promoter for tetracycline efflux protein gene
   1596..1700    +  promoter       AmpR promoter: bla
   1701..2561    +  CDS            AmpR: β-lactamase; bla; confers resistance to ampicillin, carbenicillin, and related antibiotics
   2732..3320    +  rep_origin     ori: high-copy-number ColE1/pMB1/pBR322/pUC origin of replication
   3506..3645    -  misc_feature   bom: basis of mobility region from pBR322
   3747..3938    -  CDS            rop: Rop protein, which maintains plasmids at low copy number; rop
   3955..4335    +  CDS            YPB1_ECOLX: Protein predicted: Swiss-Prot protein existence level 4. From Escherichia coli.
   4577..5201    -  CDS            TcR (fragment): tetracycline efflux protein; tet; confers resistance to tetracycline
   5216..5237    -  protein_bind   CAP binding site: CAP binding activates transcription in the presence of cAMP. E. coli catabolite activator protein
   5250..6332    -  CDS            lacI: lac repressor; lacI; The lac repressor binds to the lac operator to inhibit transcription in E. coli. This inhibition can be relieved by adding lactose or isopropyl-β-D-thiogalactopyranoside (IPTG).
   6333..6410    -  promoter       lacI promoter: lacI
   6418..187     -  CDS            TcR (fragment) (across the origin): tetracycline efflux protein; tet; confers resistance to tetracycline
>Addgene plasmid #164054 | human KANK2 Ankyrin Repeats pET151 | addgene full sequence | sequence record 327671 | Addgene NGS Result
CAAGGAGATGGCGCCCAACAGTCCCCCGGCCACGGGGCCTGCCACCATACCCACGCCGAAACAAGCGCTC
ATGAGCCCGAAGTGGCGAGCCCGATCTTCCCCATCGGTGATGTCGGCGATATAGGCGCCAGCAACCGCAC
CTGTGGCGCCGGTGATGCCGGCCACGATGCGTCCGGCGTAGAGGATCGAGATCTCGATCCCGCGAAATTA
ATACGACTCACTATAGGGGAATTGTGAGCGGATAACAATTCCCCTCTAGAAATAATTTTGTTTAACTTTA
AGAAGGAGATATACATATGCATCATCACCATCACCATGGTAAGCCTATCCCTAACCCTCTCCTCGGTCTC
GATTCTACGGAAAACCTGTATTTTCAGGGAATTGATCCCTTCACCGAAGAAGAAATTCGCATGGAACTGA
GTCCGGATCTGATTAGCGCATGTCTGGCACTGGAAAAATATCTGGATAATCCGAATGCACTGACCGAACG
TGAACTGAAAGTTGCATATACCACCGTTCTGCAAGAATGGCTGCGTCTGGCATGTCGTAGTGATGCACAT
CCGGAACTGGTTCGTCGTCATCTGGTTACCTTTCGTGCAATGAGCGCACGTCTGCTGGATTATGTTGTTA
ATATTGCAGATAGCAATGGCAACACCGCACTGCATTATAGCGTTAGCCATGCAAATTTTCCGGTTGTTCA
GCAACTGCTGGATAGCGGTGTTTGTAAAGTTGATAAACAGAATCGTGCAGGTTATAGCCCGATTATGCTG
ACCGCACTGGCAACCCTGAAAACCCAGGATGATATTGAAACCGTGCTGCAGCTGTTTCGTCTGGGTAACA
TTAATGCAAAAGCAAGCCAGGCAGGTCAGACAGCACTGATGCTGGCAGTGAGCCATGGTCGTGTTGATGT
TGTGAAAGCACTGCTGGCATGTGAAGCAGATGTTAATGTTCAGGATGATGATGGTAGTACCGCACTGATG
TGTGCATGCGAACATGGTCATAAAGAAATTGCAGGTCTGCTGCTGGCCGTTCCGAGCTGTGATATTAGCC
TGACAGATCGTGATGGTTCAACAGCCCTGATGGTTGCACTGGATGCCGGTCAGAGCGAAATTGCAAGCAT
GCTGTATAGCCGTATGAACATCAAATAAAAGGGCGAGCTCAGATCCGGCTGCTAACAAAGCCCGAAAGGA
AGCTGAGTTGGCTGCTGCCACCGCTGAGCAATAACTAGCATAACCCCTTGGGGCCTCTAAACGGGTCTTG
AGGGGTTTTTTGCTGAAAGGAGGAACTATATCCGGATATCCCGCAAGAGGCCCGGCAGTACCGGCATAAC
CAAGCCTATGCCTACAGCATCCAGGGTGACGGTGCCGAGGATGACGATGAGCGCATTGTTAGATTTCATA
CACGGTGCCTGACTGCGTTAGCAATTTAACTGTGATAAACTACCGCATTAAAGCTAGCTTATCGATGATA
AGCTGTCAAACATGAGAATTAATTCTTGAAGACGAAAGGGCCTCGTGATACGCCTATTTTTATAGGTTAA
TGTCATGATAATAATGGTTTCTTAGACGTCAGGTGGCACTTTTCGGGGAAATGTGCGCGGAACCCCTATT
TGTTTATTTTTCTAAATACATTCAAATATGTATCCGCTCATGAGACAATAACCCTGATAAATGCTTCAAT
AATATTGAAAAAGGAAGAGTATGAGTATTCAACATTTCCGTGTCGCCCTTATTCCCTTTTTTGCGGCATT
TTGCCTTCCTGTTTTTGCTCACCCAGAAACGCTGGTGAAAGTAAAAGATGCTGAAGATCAGTTGGGTGCA
CGAGTGGGTTACATCGAACTGGATCTCAACAGCGGTAAGATCCTTGAGAGTTTTCGCCCCGAAGAACGTT
TTCCAATGATGAGCACTTTTAAAGTTCTGCTATGTGGCGCGGTATTATCCCGTGTTGACGCCGGGCAAGA
GCAACTCGGTCGCCGCATACACTATTCTCAGAATGACTTGGTTGAGTACTCACCAGTCACAGAAAAGCAT
CTTACGGATGGCATGACAGTAAGAGAATTATGCAGTGCTGCCATAACCATGAGTGATAACACTGCGGCCA
ACTTACTTCTGACAACGATCGGAGGACCGAAGGAGCTAACCGCTTTTTTGCACAACATGGGGGATCATGT
AACTCGCCTTGATCGTTGGGAACCGGAGCTGAATGAAGCCATACCAAACGACGAGCGTGACACCACGATG
CCTGCAGCAATGGCAACAACGTTGCGCAAACTATTAACTGGCGAACTACTTACTCTAGCTTCCCGGCAAC
AATTAATAGACTGGATGGAGGCGGATAAAGTTGCAGGACCACTTCTGCGCTCGGCCCTTCCGGCTGGCTG
GTTTATTGCTGATAAATCTGGAGCCGGTGAGCGTGGGTCTCGCGGTATCATTGCAGCACTGGGGCCAGAT
GGTAAGCCCTCCCGTATCGTAGTTATCTACACGACGGGGAGTCAGGCAACTATGGATGAACGAAATAGAC
AGATCGCTGAGATAGGTGCCTCACTGATTAAGCATTGGTAACTGTCAGACCAAGTTTACTCATATATACT
TTAGATTGATTTAAAACTTCATTTTTAATTTAAAAGGATCTAGGTGAAGATCCTTTTTGATAATCTCATG
ACCAAAATCCCTTAACGTGAGTTTTCGTTCCACTGAGCGTCAGACCCCGTAGAAAAGATCAAAGGATCTT
CTTGAGATCCTTTTTTTCTGCGCGTAATCTGCTGCTTGCAAACAAAAAAACCACCGCTACCAGCGGTGGT
TTGTTTGCCGGATCAAGAGCTACCAACTCTTTTTCCGAAGGTAACTGGCTTCAGCAGAGCGCAGATACCA
AATACTGTCCTTCTAGTGTAGCCGTAGTTAGGCCACCACTTCAAGAACTCTGTAGCACCGCCTACATACC
TCGCTCTGCTAATCCTGTTACCAGTGGCTGCTGCCAGTGGCGATAAGTCGTGTCTTACCGGGTTGGACTC
AAGACGATAGTTACCGGATAAGGCGCAGCGGTCGGGCTGAACGGGGGGTTCGTGCACACAGCCCAGCTTG
GAGCGAACGACCTACACCGAACTGAGATACCTACAGCGTGAGCTATGAGAAAGCGCCACGCTTCCCGAAG
GGAGAAAGGCGGACAGGTATCCGGTAAGCGGCAGGGTCGGAACAGGAGAGCGCACGAGGGAGCTTCCAGG
GGGAAACGCCTGGTATCTTTATAGTCCTGTCGGGTTTCGCCACCTCTGACTTGAGCGTCGATTTTTGTGA
TGCTCGTCAGGGGGGCGGAGCCTATGGAAAAACGCCAGCAACGCGGCCTTTTTACGGTTCCTGGCCTTTT
GCTGGCCTTTTGCTCACATGTTCTTTCCTGCGTTATCCCCTGATTCTGTGGATAACCGTATTACCGCCTT
TGAGTGAGCTGATACCGCTCGCCGCAGCCGAACGACCGAGCGCAGCGAGTCAGTGAGCGAGGAAGCGGAA
GAGCGCCTGATGCGGTATTTTCTCCTTACGCATCTGTGCGGTATTTCACACCGCAATGGTGCACTCTCAG
TACAATCTGCTCTGATGCCGCATAGTTAAGCCAGTATACACTCCGCTATCGCTACGTGACTGGGTCATGG
CTGCGCCCCGACACCCGCCAACACCCGCTGACGCGCCCTGACGGGCTTGTCTGCTCCCGGCATCCGCTTA
CAGACAAGCTGTGACCGTCTCCGGGAGCTGCATGTGTCAGAGGTTTTCACCGTCATCACCGAAACGCGCG
AGGCAGCTGCGGTAAAGCTCATCAGCGTGGTCGTGAAGCGATTCACAGATGTCTGCCTGTTCATCCGCGT
CCAGCTCGTTGAGTTTCTCCAGAAGCGTTAATGTCTGGCTTCTGATAAAGCGGGCCATGTTAAGGGCGGT
TTTTTCCTGTTTGGTCACTGATGCCTCCGTGTAAGGGGGATTTCTGTTCATGGGGGTAATGATACCGATG
AAACGAGAGAGGATGCTCACGATACGGGTTACTGATGATGAACATGCCCGGTTACTGGAACGTTGTGAGG
GTAAACAACTGGCGGTATGGATGCGGCGGGACCAGAGAAAAATCACTCAGGGTCAATGCCAGCGCTTCGT
TAATACAGATGTAGGTGTTCCACAGGGTAGCCAGCAGCATCCTGCGATGCAGATCCGGAACATAATGGTG
CAGGGCGCTGACTTCCGCGTTTCCAGACTTTACGAAACACGGAAACCGAAGACCATTCATGTTGTTGCTC
AGGTCGCAGACGTTTTGCAGCAGCAGTCGCTTCACGTTCGCTCGCGTATCGGTGATTCATTCTGCTAACC
AGTAAGGCAACCCCGCCAGCCTAGCCGGGTCCTCAACGACAGGAGCACGATCATGCGCACCCGTGGCCAG
GACCCAACGCTGCCCGAGATGCGCCGCGTGCGGCTGCTGGAGATGGCGGACGCGATGGATATGTTCTGCC
AAGGGTTGGTTTGCGCATTCACAGTTCTCCGCAAGAATTGATTGGCTCCAATTCTTGGAGTGGTGAATCC
GTTAGCGAGGTGCCGCCGGCTTCCATTCAGGTCGAGGTGGCCCGGCTCCATGCACCGCGACGCAACGCGG
GGAGGCAGACAAGGTATAGGGCGGCGCCTACAATCCATGCCAACCCGTTCCATGTGCTCGCCGAGGCGGC
ATAAATCGCCGTGACGATCAGCGGTCCAATGATCGAAGTTAGGCTGGTAAGAGCCGCGAGCGATCCTTGA
AGCTGTCCCTGATGGTCGTCATCTACCTGCCTGGACAGCATGGCCTGCAACGCGGGCATCCCGATGCCGC
CGGAAGCGAGAAGAATCATAATGGGGAAGGCCATCCAGCCTCGCGTCGCGAACGCCAGCAAGACGTAGCC
CAGCGCGTCGGCCGCCATGCCGGCGATAATGGCCTGCTTCTCGCCGAAACGTTTGGTGGCGGGACCAGTG
ACGAAGGCTTGAGCGAGGGCGTGCAAGATTCCGAATACCGCAAGCGACAGGCCGATCATCGTCGCGCTCC
AGCGAAAGCGGTCCTCGCCGAAAATGACCCAGAGCGCTGCCGGCACCTGTCCTACGAGTTGCATGATAAA
GAAGACAGTCATAAGTGCGGCGACGATAGTCATGCCCCGCGCCCACCGGAAGGAGCTGACTGGGTTGAAG
GCTCTCAAGGGCATCGGTCGAGATCCCGGTGCCTAATGAGTGAGCTAACTTACATTAATTGCGTTGCGCT
CACTGCCCGCTTTCCAGTCGGGAAACCTGTCGTGCCAGCTGCATTAATGAATCGGCCAACGCGCGGGGAG
AGGCGGTTTGCGTATTGGGCGCCAGGGTGGTTTTTCTTTTCACCAGTGAGACGGGCAACAGCTGATTGCC
CTTCACCGCCTGGCCCTGAGAGAGTTGCAGCAAGCGGTCCACGCTGGTTTGCCCCAGCAGGCGAAAATCC
TGTTTGATGGTGGTTAACGGCGGGATATAACATGAGCTGTCTTCGGTATCGTCGTATCCCACTACCGAGA
TATCCGCACCAACGCGCAGCCCGGACTCGGTAATGGCGCGCATTGCGCCCAGCGCCATCTGATCGTTGGC
AACCAGCATCGCAGTGGGAACGATGCCCTCATTCAGCATTTGCATGGTTTGTTGAAAACCGGACATGGCA
CTCCAGTCGCCTTCCCGTTCCGCTATCGGCTGAATTTGATTGCGAGTGAGATATTTATGCCAGCCAGCCA
GACGCAGACGCGCCGAGACAGAACTTAATGGGCCCGCTAACAGCGCGATTTGCTGGTGACCCAATGCGAC
CAGATGCTCCACGCCCAGTCGCGTACCGTCTTCATGGGAGAAAATAATACTGTTGATGGGTGTCTGGTCA
GAGACATCAAGAAATAACGCCGGAACATTAGTGCAGGCAGCTTCCACAGCAATGGCATCCTGGTCATCCA
GCGGATAGTTAATGATCAGCCCACTGACGCGTTGCGCGAGAAGATTGTGCACCGCCGCTTTACAGGCTTC
GACGCCGCTTCGTTCTACCATCGACACCACCACGCTGGCACCCAGTTGATCGGCGCGAGATTTAATCGCC
GCGACAATTTGCGACGGCGCGTGCAGGGCCAGACTGGAGGTGGCAACGCCAATCAGCAACGACTGTTTGC
CCGCCAGTTGTTGTGCCACGCGGTTGGGAATGTAATTCAGCTCCGCCATCGCCGCTTCCACTTTTTCCCG
CGTTTTCGCAGAAACGTGGCTGGCCTGGTTCACCACGCGGGAAACGGTCTGATAAGAGACACCGGCATAC
TCTGCGACATCGTATAACGTTACTGGTTTCACATTCACCACCCTGAATTGACTCTCTTCCGGGCGCTATC
ATGCCATACCGCGAAAGGTTTTGCGCCATTCGATGGTGTCCGGGATCTCGACGCTCTCCCTTATGCGACT
CCTGCATTAGGAAGCAGCCCAGTAGTAGGTTGAGGCCGTTGAGCACCGCCGCCGCAAGGAATGGTGCATG
